Addgene plasmid #182964: pRV∆L-5Cre
Purpose: The 3rd generation of rabies vector expressing Cre recombinase
Depositing lab: Ian Wickersham. Depositing organization: Massachusetts Institute of Technology. Publication: Third-generation rabies viral vectors allow nontoxic retrograde targeting of projection neurons with greatly increased efficiency. Jin L, Sullivan HA, Zhu M, Lea NE, Lavin TK, Fu X, Matsuyama M, Hou Y, Feng G, Wickersham IR. Cell Rep Methods. 2023 Nov 20;3(11):100644. doi: 10.1016/j.crmeth.2023.100644. PubMed 37989085.
Backbone
  Vector backbone: pRV vector
  Vector type: Rabies
Growth in bacteria
  Bacterial resistance: Ampicillin, 100 μg/mL
  Growth temperature: 37°C
  Growth strain: NEB Stable
  Copy number: Low Copy
Gene/Insert
  Gene/Insert name: CRE recombinase
  Insert size (bp): 1056
Terms and licenses: Academic/Nonprofit Terms; Industry Terms: Not Available to Industry
Depositor comments: Please visit https://www.biorxiv.org/content/10.1101/2022.02.23.481706v3 for bioRxiv preprint.
How to cite: pRV∆L-5Cre was a gift from Ian Wickersham (Addgene plasmid # 182964 ; http://n2t.net/addgene:182964 ; RRID:Addgene_182964)
