[The description below was written by a language model from this plasmid's Addgene catalogue record and pLannotate feature annotations shown in this document.]
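Description:
pRV∆L-5Cre is a rabies virus genome plasmid, the cDNA template from which a "third-generation" rabies viral vector expressing Cre recombinase is rescued. It sits in a pBluescript-derived bacterial backbone, with remnants of the multiple cloning site, lacZα, lac promoter/operator and a T3 promoter. The backbone carries a ColE1/pUC-type origin, an f1 origin and an ampicillin resistance gene. The catalogue lists the plasmid as low copy, even though the origin is annotated as a high-copy type.

The viral cassette is driven by the CMV enhancer/promoter followed by a T7 promoter, so the antigenome can be transcribed either by host RNA polymerase II or by T7 polymerase. A hammerhead ribozyme upstream and a hepatitis delta virus ribozyme downstream, followed by a T7 terminator, cleave the transcript to give the exact genomic ends needed for encapsidation and replication. Between the ribozymes lie the SAD B19-strain genes N, P, M and G in their native order. The Cre coding sequence follows G, occupying the fifth position where the polymerase gene L would normally be. No L gene is annotated, which matches the ∆L designation.

Without L, the recovered virus cannot replicate or transcribe at meaningful levels unless the polymerase is supplied in trans. The low level of Cre it does produce is still enough to recombine loxP-flanked reporter or effector alleles. According to the record, such vectors are used for nontoxic retrograde targeting of projection neurons with improved efficiency. Short annotations such as the HIV LTR and SET1 fragments are likely incidental sequence matches.
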