Features (pLannotate 1.2.2; 25 found; start..end, strand, type, name):
    505..1365    -  CDS            AmpR: β-lactamase; bla; confers resistance to ampicillin, carbenicillin, and related antibiotics
   1366..1470    -  promoter       AmpR promoter: bla
   1497..1855    +  rep_origin     f1 ori (sequence partly withheld): f1 bacteriophage origin of replication; arrow indicates direction of (+) strand synthesis
   1957..2112    -  CDS            lacZα (fragment): LacZα fragment of β-galactosidase; lacZ fragment
   2118..2146    -  misc_feature   MCS (fragment): pBluescript multiple cloning site
   2152..2531    +  enhancer       CMV enhancer: human cytomegalovirus immediate early enhancer
   2532..2735    +  promoter       CMV promoter: human cytomegalovirus (CMV) immediate early promoter
   2731..2764    +  LTR            5' LTR (truncated) (fragment): truncated 5' long terminal repeat (LTR) from HIV-1
   2780..2798    +  promoter       T7 promoter: promoter for bacteriophage T7 RNA polymerase
   2824..2849    +  misc_RNA       sTRSV HHRz (fragment): hammerhead ribozyme from the tobacco ringspot virus satellite RNA (Khvorova et al., 2003)
   2935..4284    +  CDS            N: NCAP_RABVS - Experimental evidence at protein level: Swiss-Prot protein existence level 1. Encapsidates the genome in a ratio of one protein N per nine ribonucleotides, protecting it from nucleases. If expressed without protein P it binds non-specifically RNA and therefore can bind it's own mRNA. Interaction with protein P abolishes any non-specific RNA binding, and prevents phosphorylation. The soluble N-P complex encapsidates specifically the genomic RNA, with protein N protecting the genome like a pearl necklace. The encapsidated genomic RNA is termed the nucleocapsid (NC) and serves as tem
   4378..5268    +  CDS            P: PHOSP_RABVS - Experimental evidence at protein level: Swiss-Prot protein existence level 1. Non catalytic polymerase cofactor and regulatory protein that plays a role in viral transcription and replication. Stabilizes the RNA polymerase L to the N-RNA template and binds the soluble protein N, preventing it from encapsidating non-genomic RNA. Also inhibits host IFN-alpha and IFN-beta signaling by binding and retaining phosphorylated STAT1 in the cytoplasm or by inhibiting the DNA binding of STAT1 in the nucleus. Might be involved, through interaction with host dynein, in intracellular microtubu
   5360..5965    +  CDS            M: MATRX_RABVS - Experimental evidence at protein level: Swiss-Prot protein existence level 1. Plays a major role in assembly, budding and uncoating of virion after membrane fusion (PubMed:33208464). Completely covers the ribonucleoprotein coil and keep it in condensed bullet-shaped form. Inhibits viral transcription and stimulates replication. Plays a major role in early induction of TRAIL-mediated apoptosis in infected neurons (PubMed:12771432, PubMed:9847327). From Rabies virus (strain SAD B19) (RABV).
   6186..7757    +  CDS            G: GLYCO_RABVS - Experimental evidence at protein level: Swiss-Prot protein existence level 1. Attaches the virus to host cellular receptor, inducing endocytosis of the virion. In the endosome, the acidic pH induces conformational changes in the glycoprotein trimer, which trigger fusion between virus and cell membrane. There is convincing in vitro evidence that the muscular form of the nicotinic acetylcholine receptor (nAChR), the neuronal cell adhesion molecule (NCAM), and the p75 neurotrophin receptor (p75NTR) bind glycoprotein and thereby facilitate rabies virus entry into cells (By similarity
   7866..8891    +  CDS            cre: RECR_BPP1 - Experimental evidence at protein level: Swiss-Prot protein existence level 1. Catalyzes site-specific recombination between two 34-base- pair LOXP sites. Its role is to maintain the phage genome as a monomeric unit-copy plasmid in the lysogenic state. From Escherichia phage P1 (Bacteriophage P1).
   9032..9124    +  ncRNA          HDV ribozyme: Accession: RF00094 - Hepatitis delta virus ribozyme
   9131..9180    +  CDS            SET1 (fragment): solubility-enhancement tag derived from T7 phage gene 10B
   9188..9235    +  terminator     T7 terminator: transcription terminator for bacteriophage T7 RNA polymerase
   9257..9298    -  misc_feature   MCS (fragment): pBluescript multiple cloning site
   9311..9329    -  promoter       T3 promoter: promoter for bacteriophage T3 RNA polymerase
   9374..9390    -  protein_bind   lac operator: The lac repressor binds to the lac operator to inhibit transcription in E. coli. This inhibition can be relieved by adding lactose or isopropyl-β-D-thiogalactopyranoside (IPTG). lac repressor encoded by lacI
   9398..9428    -  promoter       lac promoter: promoter for the E. coli lac operon
   9443..9464    -  protein_bind   CAP binding site: CAP binding activates transcription in the presence of cAMP. E. coli catabolite activator protein
   9477..9569    -  CDS            lacI (fragment): lac repressor; lacI; The lac repressor binds to the lac operator to inhibit transcription in E. coli. This inhibition can be relieved by adding lactose or isopropyl-β-D-thiogalactopyranoside (IPTG).
   9752..334     -  rep_origin     ori (across the origin): high-copy-number ColE1/pMB1/pBR322/pUC origin of replication
>Addgene plasmid #182964 | pRV∆L-5Cre | addgene full sequence | sequence record 359681 | Addgene NGS Result
GCACGAACCCCCCGTTCAGCCCGACCGCTGCGCCTTATCCGGTAACTATCGTCTTGAGTCCAACCCGGTA
AGACACGACTTATCGCCACTGGCAGCAGCCACTGGTAACAGGATTAGCAGAGCGAGGTATGTAGGCGGTG
CTACAGAGTTCTTGAAGTGGTGGCCTAACTACGGCTACACTAGAAGAACAGTATTTGGTATCTGCGCTCT
GCTGAAGCCAGTTACCTTCGGAAAAAGAGTTGGTAGCTCTTGATCCGGCAAACAAACCACCGCTGGTAGC
GGTGGTTTTTTTGTTTGCAAGCAGCAGATTACGCGCAGAAAAAAAGGATCTCAAGAAGATCCTTTGATCT
TTTCTACGGGGTCTGACGCTCAGTGGAACGAAAACTCACGTTAAGGGATTTTGGTCATGAGATTATCAAA
AAGGATCTTCACCTAGATCCTTTTAAATTAAAAATGAAGTTTTAAATCAATCTAAAGTATATATGAGTAA
ACTTGGTCTGACAGTTACCAATGCTTAATCAGTGAGGCACCTATCTCAGCGATCTGTCTATTTCGTTCAT
CCATAGTTGCCTGACTCCCCGTCGTGTAGATAACTACGATACGGGAGGGCTTACCATCTGGCCCCAGTGC
TGCAATGATACCGCGAGACCCACCCTTGGAGGCTCCAGATTTATCAGCAATAAACCAGCCAGCCGGAAGG
GCCGAGCGCAGAAGTGGTCCTGCAACTTTATCCGCCTCCATCCAGTCTATTAATTGTTGCCGGGAAGCTA
GAGTAAGTAGTTCGCCAGTTAATAGTTTGCGCAACGTTGTTGCCATTGCTACAGGCATCGTGGTGTCACG
CTCGTCGTTTGGTATGGCTTCATTCAGCTCCGGTTCCCAACGATCAAGGCGAGTTACATGATCCCCCATG
TTGTGCAAAAAAGCGGTTAGCTCCTTCGGTCCTCCGATCGTTGTCAGAAGTAAGTTGGCCGCAGTGTTAT
CACTCATGGTTATGGCAGCACTGCATAATTCTCTTACTGTCATGCCATCCGTAAGATGCTTTTCTGTGAC
TGGTGAGTACTCAACCAAGTCATTCTGAGAATAGTGTATGCGGCGACCGAGTTGCTCTTGCCCGGCGTCA
ATACGGGATAATACCGCGCCACATAGCAGAACTTTAAAAGTGCTCATCATTGGAAAACGTTCTTCGGGGC
GAAAACTCTCAAGGATCTTACCGCTGTTGAGATCCAGTTCGATGTAACCCACTCGTGCACCCAACTGATC
TTCAGCATCTTTTACTTTCACCAGCGTTTCTGGGTGAGCAAAAACAGGAAGGCAAAATGCCGCAAAAAAG
GGAATAAGGGCGACACGGAAATGTTGAATACTCATACTCTTCCTTTTTCAATATTATTGAAGCATTTATC
AGGGTTATTGTCTCATGAGCGGATACATATTTGAATGTATTTAGAAAAATAAACAAATAGGGGTTCCGCG
CACATTTCCCCGAAAAGTGCCACCTG
[124 nt withheld, positions 1497-1620]
C
[91 nt withheld, positions 1622-1712]
A
[49 nt withheld, positions 1714-1762]
CCTTTGACGTTGGAGTCCACGTTCTTT
[37 nt withheld, positions 1790-1826]
ACCCTATCTCGGTCTATTCTTTTGATTTATAAGGGATTTTGCCGATTTCGGCCTATTGGTTAAAAAAATG
AGCTGATTTAACAAAAATTTAACGCGAATTTTAACAAAATATTAACGCTTACAATTTCCATTCGCCATTC
AGGCTGCGCAACTGTTGGGAAGGGCGATCGGTGCGGGCCTCTTCGCTATTACGCCAGCTGGCGAAAGGGG
GATGTGCTGCAAGGCGATTAAGTTGGGTAACGCCAGGGTTTTCCCAGTCACGACGTTGTAAAACGACGGC
CAGTGAGCGCGCGATAAGCTTGATATCGAATTCCTGCAGCGCGTTGACATTGATTATTGACTAGTTATTA
ATAGTAATCAATTACGGGGTCATTAGTTCATAGCCCATATATGGAGTTCCGCGTTACATAACTTACGGTA
AATGGCCCGCCTGGCTGACCGCCCAACGACCCCCGCCCATTGACGTCAATAATGACGTATGTTCCCATAG
TAACGCCAATAGGGACTTTCCATTGACGTCAATGGGTGGAGTATTTACGGTAAACTGCCCACTTGGCAGT
ACATCAAGTGTATCATATGCCAAGTACGCCCCCTATTGACGTCAATGACGGTAAATGGCCCGCCTGGCAT
TATGCCCAGTACATGACCTTATGGGACTTTCCTACTTGGCAGTACATCTACGTATTAGTCATCGCTATTA
CCATGGTGATGCGGTTTTGGCAGTACATCAATGGGCGTGGATAGCGGTTTGACTCACGGGGATTTCCAAG
TCTCCACCCCATTGACGTCAATGGGAGTTTGTTTTGGCACCAAAATCAACGGGACTTTCCAAAATGTCGT
AACAACTCCGCCCCATTGACGCAAATGGGCGGTAGGCGTGTACGGTGGGAGGTCTATATAAGCAGAGCTC
TCTGGCTAACTAGAGAACCCACTGCTTACTGGCTTATCGAAATTAATACGACTCACTATAGGGAGACCCA
AGCTGGCTAGATTAAGCGTCTGATGAGTCCGTGAGGACGAAACCCGGCGTACCGGGTCACGCTTAACAAC
CAGATCAAAGAAAAAACAGACATTGTCAATTGCAAAGCAAAAATGTAACACCCCTACAATGGATGCCGAC
AAGATTGTATTCAAAGTCAATAATCAGGTGGTCTCTTTGAAGCCTGAGATTATCGTGGATCAATATGAGT
ACAAGTACCCTGCCATCAAAGATTTGAAAAAGCCCTGTATAACCCTAGGAAAGGCTCCCGATTTAAATAA
AGCATACAAGTCAGTTTTGTCAGGCATGAGCGCCGCCAAACTTAATCCTGACGATGTATGTTCCTATTTG
GCAGCGGCAATGCAGTTTTTTGAGGGGACATGTCCGGAAGACTGGACCAGCTATGGAATTGTGATTGCAC
GAAAAGGAGATAAGATCACCCCAGGTTCTCTGGTGGAGATAAAACGTACTGATGTAGAAGGGAATTGGGC
TCTGACAGGAGGCATGGAACTGACAAGAGACCCCACTGTCCCTGAGCATGCGTCCTTAGTCGGTCTTCTC
TTGAGTCTGTATAGGTTGAGCAAAATATCCGGGCAAAACACTGGTAACTATAAGACAAACATTGCAGACA
GGATAGAGCAGATTTTTGAGACAGCCCCTTTTGTTAAAATCGTGGAACACCATACTCTAATGACAACTCA
CAAAATGTGTGCTAATTGGAGTACTATACCAAACTTCAGATTTTTGGCCGGAACCTATGACATGTTTTTC
TCCCGGATTGAGCATCTATATTCAGCAATCAGAGTGGGCACAGTTGTCACTGCTTATGAAGACTGTTCAG
GACTGGTATCATTTACTGGGTTCATAAAACAAATCAATCTCACCGCTAGAGAGGCAATACTATATTTCTT
CCACAAGAACTTTGAGGAAGAGATAAGAAGAATGTTTGAGCCAGGGCAGGAGACAGCTGTTCCTCACTCT
TATTTCATCCACTTCCGTTCACTAGGCTTGAGTGGGAAATCTCCTTATTCATCAAATGCTGTTGGTCACG
TGTTCAATCTCATTCACTTTGTAGGATGCTATATGGGTCAAGTCAGATCCCTAAATGCAACGGTTATTGC
TGCATGTGCTCCTCATGAAATGTCTGTTCTAGGGGGCTATCTGGGAGAGGAATTCTTCGGGAAAGGGACA
TTTGAAAGAAGATTCTTCAGAGATGAGAAAGAACTTCAAGAATACGAGGCGGCTGAACTGACAAAGACTG
ACGTAGCACTGGCAGATGATGGAACTGTCAACTCTGACGACGAGGACTACTTTTCAGGTGAAACCAGAAG
TCCGGAGGCTGTTTATACTCGAATCATGATGAATGGAGGTCGACTAAAGAGATCTCACATACGGAGATAT
GTCTCAGTCAGTTCCAATCATCAAGCCCGTCCAAACTCATTCGCCGAGTTTCTAAACAAGACATATTCGA
GTGACTCATAAGAAGTTGAATAACAAAATGCCGGAAATCTACGGATTGTGTATATCCATCATGAAAAAAA
CTAACACCCCTCCTTTCGAACCATCCCAAACATGAGCAAGATCTTTGTCAATCCTAGTGCTATTAGAGCC
GGTCTGGCCGATCTTGAGATGGCTGAAGAAACTGTTGATCTGATCAATAGAAATATCGAAGACAATCAGG
CTCATCTCCAAGGGGAACCCATAGAGGTGGACAATCTCCCTGAGGATATGGGGCGACTTCACCTGGATGA
TGGAAAATCGCCCAACCATGGTGAGATAGCCAAGGTGGGAGAAGGCAAGTATCGAGAGGACTTTCAGATG
GATGAAGGAGAGGATCCTAGCTTCCTGTTCCAGTCATACCTGGAAAATGTTGGAGTCCAAATAGTCAGAC
AAATGAGGTCAGGAGAGAGATTTCTCAAGATATGGTCACAGACCGTAGAAGAGATTATATCCTATGTCGC
GGTCAACTTTCCCAACCCTCCAGGAAAGTCTTCAGAGGATAAATCAACCCAGACTACTGGCCGAGAGCTC
AAGAAGGAGACAACACCCACTCCTTCTCAGAGAGAAAGCCAATCATCGAAAGCCAGGATGGCGGCTCAAA
TTGCTTCTGGCCCTCCAGCCCTTGAATGGTCGGCTACCAATGAAGAGGATGATCTATCAGTGGAGGCTGA
GATCGCTCACCAGATTGCAGAAAGTTTCTCCAAAAAATATAAGTTTCCCTCTCGATCCTCAGGGATACTC
TTGTATAATTTTGAGCAATTGAAAATGAACCTTGATGATATAGTTAAAGAGGCAAAAAATGTACCAGGTG
TGACCCGTTTAGCCCATGACGGGTCCAAACTCCCCCTAAGATGTGTACTGGGATGGGTCGCTTTGGCCAA
CTCTAAGAAATTCCAGTTGTTAGTCGAATCCGACAAGCTGAGTAAAATCATGCAAGATGACTTGAATCGC
TATACATCTTGCTAACCGAACCTCTCCCCTCAGTCCCTCTAGACAATAAAATCCGAGATGTCCCAAAGTC
AACATGAAAAAAACAGGCAACACCACTGATAAAATGAACCTCCTACGTAAGATAGTGAAAAACCGCAGGG
ACGAGGACACTCAAAAATCCTCTCCCGCGTCAGCCCCTCTGGATGACGATGACTTGTGGCTTCCACCCCC
TGAATACGTCCCGCTGAAAGAACTTACAGGCAAGAAGAACATGAGGAACTTTTGTATCAACGGAAGGGTT
AAAGTGTGTAGCCCGAATGGTTACTCGTTCAGGATCCTGCGGCACATTCTGAAATCATTCGACGAGATAT
ATTCTGGGAATCATAGGATGATCGGGTTAGTCAAAGTGGTTATTGGACTGGCTTTGTCAGGATCTCCAGT
CCCTGAGGGCCTGAACTGGGTATACAAATTGAGGAGAACCTTTATCTTCCAGTGGGCTGATTCCAGGGGC
CCTCTTGAAGGGGAGGAGTTGGAATACTCTCAGGAGATCACTTGGGATGATGATACTGAGTTCGTCGGAT
TGCAAATAAGAGTGATTGCAAAACAGTGTCATATCCAGGGCAGAGTCTGGTGTATCAACATGAACCCGAG
AGCATGTCAACTATGGTCTGACATGTCTCTTCAGACACAAAGGTCCGAAGAGGACAAAGATTCCTCTCTG
CTTCTAGAATAATCAGATTATATCCCGCAAATTTATCACTTGTTTACCTCTGGAGGAGAGAACATATGGG
CTCAACTCCAACCCTTGGGAGCAATATAACAAAAAACATGTTATGGTGCCATTAAACCGCTGCATTTCAT
CAAAGTCAAGTTGATTACCTTTACATTTTGATCCTCTTGGATGTGAAAAAAACTATTAACATCCCTCAAA
AGAGGCGCGCCAAGGAAAGATGGTTCCTCAGGCTCTCCTGTTTGTACCCCTTCTGGTTTTTCCATTGTGT
TTTGGGAAATTCCCTATTTACACGATACCAGACAAGCTTGGTCCCTGGAGTCCGATTGACATACATCACC
TCAGCTGCCCAAACAATTTGGTAGTGGAGGACGAAGGATGCACCAACCTGTCAGGGTTCTCCTACATGGA
ACTTAAAGTTGGATACATCTTAGCCATAAAAGTGAACGGGTTCACTTGCACAGGCGTTGTGACGGAGGCT
GAAACCTACACTAACTTCGTTGGTTATGTCACAACCACGTTCAAAAGAAAGCATTTCCGCCCAACACCAG
ATGCATGTAGAGCCGCGTACAACTGGAAGATGGCCGGTGACCCCAGATATGAAGAGTCTCTACACAATCC
GTACCCTGACTACCGCTGGCTTCGAACTGTAAAAACCACCAAGGAGTCTCTCGTTATCATATCTCCAAGT
GTGGCAGATTTGGACCCATATGACAGATCCCTTCACTCGAGGGTCTTCCCTAGCGGGAAGTGCTCAGGAG
TAGCGGTGTCTTCTACCTACTGCTCCACTAACCACGATTACACCATTTGGATGCCCGAGAATCCGAGACT
AGGGATGTCTTGTGACATTTTTACCAATAGTAGAGGGAAGAGAGCATCCAAAGGGAGTGAGACTTGCGGC
TTTGTAGATGAAAGAGGCCTATATAAGTCTTTAAAAGGAGCATGCAAACTCAAGTTATGTGGAGTTCTAG
GACTTAGACTTATGGATGGAACATGGGTCTCGATGCAAACATCAAATGAAACCAAATGGTGCCCTCCCGA
TAAGTTGGTGAACCTGCACGACTTTCGCTCAGACGAAATTGAGCACCTTGTTGTAGAGGAGTTGGTCAGG
AAGAGAGAGGAGTGTCTGGATGCACTAGAGTCCATCATGACAACCAAGTCAGTGAGTTTCAGACGTCTCA
GTCATTTAAGAAAACTTGTCCCTGGGTTTGGAAAAGCATATACCATATTCAACAAGACCTTGATGGAAGC
CGATGCTCACTACAAGTCAGTCAGAACTTGGAATGAGATCCTCCCTTCAAAAGGGTGTTTAAGAGTTGGG
GGGAGGTGTCATCCTCATGTGAACGGGGTGTTTTTCAATGGTATAATATTAGGACCTGACGGCAATGTCT
TAATCCCAGAGATGCAATCATCCCTCCTCCAGCAACATATGGAGTTGTTGGAATCCTCGGTTATCCCCCT
TGTGCACCCCCTGGCAGACCCGTCTACCGTTTTCAAGGACGGTGACGAGGCTGAGGATTTTGTTGAAGTT
CACCTTCCCGATGTGCACAATCAGGTCTCAGGAGTTGACTTGGGTCTCCCGAACTGGGGGAAGTATGTAT
TACTGAGTGCAGGGGCCCTGACTGCCTTGATGTTGATAATTTTCCTGATGACATGTTGTAGAAGAGTCAA
TCGATCAGAACCTACGCAACACAATCTCAGAGGGACAGGGAGGGAGGTGTCAGTCACTCCCCAAAGCGGG
AAGATCATATCTTCATGGGAATCACACAAGAGTGGGGGTGAGACCAGACTGTAAGGTACCGGACTGGCCG
TCCTTTCAACGATCCAAGTCCATGAAAAAAACTAACACCCCTCCGCTAGCAAAGCCGCCACCATGGTGCC
CAAGAAGAAGAGGAAGGTGAGCAACCTGCTGACCGTGCACCAGAACCTGCCCGCCCTGCCCGTGGACGCC
ACCAGCGACGAGGTGCGCAAGAACCTGATGGACATGTTCCGCGACCGCCAGGCCTTCAGCGAGCACACCT
GGAAGATGCTGCTGAGCGTGTGCCGCAGCTGGGCCGCCTGGTGCAAGCTGAACAACCGCAAGTGGTTCCC
CGCCGAGCCCGAGGACGTGCGCGACTACCTGCTGTACCTGCAGGCCCGCGGCCTGGCCGTGAAGACCATC
CAGCAGCACCTGGGCCAGCTGAACATGCTGCACCGCCGCAGCGGCCTGCCCCGCCCCAGCGACAGCAACG
CCGTGAGCCTGGTGATGCGCCGCATCCGCAAGGAGAACGTGGACGCCGGCGAGCGCGCCAAGCAGGCCCT
GGCCTTCGAGCGCACCGACTTCGACCAGGTGCGCAGCCTGATGGAGAACAGCGACCGCTGCCAGGACATC
CGCAACCTGGCCTTCCTGGGCATCGCCTACAACACCCTGCTGCGCATCGCCGAGATCGCCCGCATCCGCG
TGAAGGACATCAGCCGCACCGACGGCGGCCGCATGCTGATCCACATCGGCCGCACCAAGACCCTGGTGAG
CACCGCCGGCGTGGAGAAGGCCCTGAGCCTGGGCGTGACCAAGCTGGTGGAGCGCTGGATCAGCGTGAGC
GGCGTGGCCGACGACCCCAACAACTACCTGTTCTGCCGCGTGCGCAAGAACGGCGTGGCCGCCCCCAGCG
CCACCAGCCAGCTGAGCACCCGGGCCCTGGAGGGCATCTTCGAGGCCACCCACCGCCTGATCTACGGCGC
CAAGGACGACAGCGGCCAGCGCTACCTGGCCTGGAGCGGCCACAGCGCCCGCGTGGGCGCCGCCCGCGAC
ATGGCCCGCGCCGGCGTGAGCATCCCCGAGATCATGCAGGCCGGCGGCTGGACCAACGTGAACATCGTGA
TGAACTACATCCGCAACCTGGACAGCGAGACCGGCGCCATGGTGCGCCTGCTGGAGGACGGCGACTGATG
ACGTACGACCGGATACTCCTGGAAGCCTGCCCATGCTAAGACTCTTGTGTGATGTATCTTGAAAAAAACA
AGATCCTAAATCTGAACCTTTGGTTGTTTGATTGTTTTTCTCATTTTTGTTGTTTATTTGTTAAGCGTGG
GTCGGCATGGCATCTCCACCTCCTCGCGGTCCGACCTGGGCATCCGAAGGAGGACGCACGTCCACTCGGA
TGGCTAAGGGAGGGCGGGGATCCGGCTGCTAACAAAGCCCGAAAGGAAGCTGAGTTGGCTGCTGCCACCG
CTGAGCAATAACTAGCATAACCCCTTGGGGCCTCTAAACGGGTCTTGAGGGGTTTTTTGCTGAAAGGAGG
AACTATATCCGGATCCACTAGTTCTAGAGCGGCCGCCACCGCGGTGGAGCTCCAGCTTTTGTTCCCTTTA
GTGAGGGTTAATTGCGCGCTTGGCGTAATCATGGTCATAGCTGTTTCCTGTGTGAAATTGTTATCCGCTC
ACAATTCCACACAACATACGAGCCGGAAGCATAAAGTGTAAAGCCTGGGGTGCCTAATGAGTGAGCTAAC
TCACATTAATTGCGTTGCGCTCACTGCCCGCTTTCCAGTCGGGAAACCTGTCGTGCCAGCTGCATTAATG
AATCGGCCAACGCGCGGGGAGAGGCGGTTTGCGTATTGGGCGCTCTTCCGCTTCCTCGCTCACTGACTCG
CTGCGCTCGGTCGTTCGGCTGCGGCGAGCGGTATCAGCTCACTCAAAGGCGGTAATACGGTTATCCACAG
AATCAGGGGATAACGCAGGAAAGAACATGTGAGCAAAAGGCCAGCAAAAGGCCAGGAACCGTAAAAAGGC
CGCGTTGCTGGCGTTTTTCCATAGGCTCCGCCCCCCTGACGAGCATCACAAAAATCGACGCTCAAGTCAG
AGGTGGCGAAACCCGACAGGACTATAAAGATACCAGGCGTTTCCCCCTGGAAGCTCCCTCGTGCGCTCTC
CTGTTCCGACCCTGCCGCTTACCGGATACCTGTCCGCCTTTCTCCCTTCGGGAAGCGTGGCGCTTTCTCA
TAGCTCACGCTGTAGGTATCTCAGTTCGGTGTAGGTCGTTCGCTCCAAGCTGGGCTGTGT
